>Addgene plasmid #86040 | hSgk1_v2 Flag | addgene full sequence | sequence record 171574 | Addgene NGS Result
GACGGATCGGGAGATCTCCCGATCCCCTATGGTGCACTCTCAGTACAATCTGCTCTGATGCCGCATAGTT
AAGCCAGTATCTGCTCCCTGCTTGTGTGTTGGAGGTCGCTGAGTAGTGCGCGAGCAAAATTTAAGCTACA
ACAAGGCAAGGCTTGACCGACAATTGCATGAAGAATCTGCTTAGGGTTAGGCGTTTTGCGCTGCTTCGCG
ATGTACGGGCCAGATATACGCGTTGACATTGATTATTGACTAGTTATTAATAGTAATCAATTACGGGGTC
ATTAGTTCATAGCCCATATATGGAGTTCCGCGTTACATAACTTACGGTAAATGGCCCGCCTGGCTGACCG
CCCAACGACCCCCGCCCATTGACGTCAATAATGACGTATGTTCCCATAGTAACGCCAATAGGGACTTTCC
ATTGACGTCAATGGGTGGAGTATTTACGGTAAACTGCCCACTTGGCAGTACATCAAGTGTATCATATGCC
AAGTACGCCCCCTATTGACGTCAATGACGGTAAATGGCCCGCCTGGCATTATGCCCAGTACATGACCTTA
TGGGACTTTCCTACTTGGCAGTACATCTACGTATTAGTCATCGCTATTACCATGGTGATGCGGTTTTGGC
AGTACATCAATGGGCGTGGATAGCGGTTTGACTCACGGGGATTTCCAAGTCTCCACCCCATTGACGTCAA
TGGGAGTTTGTTTTGGCACCAAAATCAACGGGACTTTCCAAAATGTCGTAACAACTCCGCCCCATTGACG
CAAATGGGCGGTAGGCGTGTACGGTGGGAGGTCTATATAAGCAGAGCTCTCTGGCTAACTAGAGAACCCA
CTGCTTACTGGCTTATCGAAATTAATACGACTCACTATAGGGAGACCCAAGCTTGGTACCGAGCTCGGAT
CCACTAGTAACGGCCGCCAGTGTGCTGGAATTCTGCAGATATCTGCAGAATTCGCCCTTGGGTGCCAACC
TGGATCTATAACTGTGAATTCCCCACGGTGGAAAATGGTAAACAAAGACATGAATGGATTCCCAGTCAAG
AAATGCTCAGCCTTCCAATTTTTTAAGAAGCGGGTACGAAGGTGGATCAAGAGCCCAATGGTCAGTGTGG
ACAAGCATCAGAGTCCCAGCCTGAAGTACACCGGCTCCTCCATGGTGCACATCCCTCCAGGGGAGCCAGA
CTTCGAGTCTTCCTTGTGTCGAACATGCCTGGGTGAACATGCTTTCCAAAGAGGGGTTCTCCCTCAGGAG
AACGAGTCATGTTCATGGGAAACTCAATCTGGGTGTGAAGTGAGAGAGCCATGTAATCATGCCAACATCC
TGACCAAGCCCGATCCAAGAACCTTCTGGACTAATGATGATCCAGCTTTCATGAAGCAGAGGAGGATGGG
TCTGAACGACTTTATTCAGAAGATTGCCAATAACTCCTATGCATGCAAACACCCTGAAGTTCAGTCCATC
TTGAAGATCTCCCAACCTCAGGAGCCTGAGCTTATGAATGCCAACCCTTCTCCTCCACCAAGTCCTTCTC
AGCAAATCAACCTTGGCCCGTCGTCCAATCCTCATGCTAAACCATCTGACTTTCACTTCTTGAAAGTGAT
CGGAAAGGGCAGTTTTGGAAAGGTTCTTCTAGCAAGACACAAGGCAGAAGAAGTGTTCTATGCAGTCAAA
GTTTTACAGAAGAAAGCAATCCTGAAAAAGAAAGAGGAGAAGCATATTATGTCGGAGCGGAATGTTCTGT
TGAAGAATGTGAAGCACCCTTTCCTGGTGGGCCTTCACTTCTCTTTCCAGACTGCTGACAAATTGTACTT
TGTCCTAGACTACATTAATGGTGGAGAGTTGTTCTACCATCTCCAGAGGGAACGCTGCTTCCTGGAACCA
CGGGCTCGTTTCTATGCTGCTGAAATAGCCAGTGCCTTGGGCTACCTGCATTCACTGAACATCGTTTATA
GAGACTTAAAACCAGAGAATATTTTGCTAGATTCACAGGGACACATTGTCCTTACTGACTTCGGACTCTG
CAAGGAGAACATTGAACACAACAGCACAACATCCACCTTCTGTGGCACGCCGGAGTATCTCGCACCTGAG
GTGCTTCATAAGCAGCCTTATGACAGGACTGTGGACTGGTGGTGCCTGGGAGCTGTCTTGTATGAGATGC
TGTATGGCCTGCCGCCTTTTTATAGCCGAAACACAGCTGAAATGTACGACAACATTCTGAACAAGCCTCT
CCAGCTGAAACCAAATATTACAAATTCCGCAAGACACCTCCTGGAGGGCCTCCTGCAGAAGGACAGGACA
AAGCGGCTCGGGGCCAAGGATGACTTCATGGAGATTAAGAGTCATGTCTTCTTCTCCTTAATTAACTGGG
ATGATCTCATTAATAAGAAGATTACTCCCCCTTTTAACCCAAATGTGAGTGGGCCCAACGACCTACGGCA
CTTTGACCCCGAGTTTACCGAAGAGCCTGTCCCCAACTCCATTGGCAAGTCCCCTGACAGCGTCCTCGTC
ACAGCCAGCGTCAAGGAAGCTGCCGAGGCTTTCCTAGGCTTTTCCTATGCGCCTCCCACGGACTCTTTCC
TCGACTACAAAGACGATGACGACAAGAAGGGCGAATTCCAGCACACTGGCGGCCGTTACTAGAGGGCCCT
ATTCTATAGTGTCACCTAAATGCTAGAGCTCGCTGATCAGCCTCGACTGTGCCTTCTAGTTGCCAGCCAT
CTGTTGTTTGCCCCTCCCCCGTGCCTTCCTTGACCCTGGAAGGTGCCACTCCCACTGTCCTTTCCTAATA
AAATGAGGAAATTGCATCGCATTGTCTGAGTAGGTGTCATTCTATTCTGGGGGGTGGGGTGGGGCAGGAC
AGCAAGGGGGAGGATTGGGAAGACAATAGCAGGCATGCTGGGGATGCGGTGGGCTCTATGGCTTCTGAGG
CGGAAAGAACCAGCTGGGGCTCTAGGGGGTATCCCC
[124 nt withheld, positions 2977-3100]
C
[91 nt withheld, positions 3102-3192]
A
[49 nt withheld, positions 3194-3242]
CCTTTGACGTTGGAGTCCACGTTCTTT
[37 nt withheld, positions 3270-3306]
ACCCTATCTCGGTCTATTCTTTTGATTTATAAGGGATTTTGCCGATTTCGGCCTATTGGTTAAAAAATGA
GCTGATTTAACAAAAATTTAACGCGAATTAATTCTGTGGAATGTGTGTCAGTTAGGGTGTGGAAAGTCCC
CAGGCTCCCCAGCAGGCAGAAGTATGCAAAGCATGCATCTCAATTAGTCAGCAACCAGGTGTGGAAAGTC
CCCAGGCTCCCCAGCAGGCAGAAGTATGCAAAGCATGCATCTCAATTAGTCAGCAACCATAGTCCCGCCC
CTAACTCCGCCCATCCCGCCCCTAACTCCGCCCAGTTCCGCCCATTCTCCGCCCCATGGCTGACTAATTT
TTTTTATTTATGCAGAGGCCGAGGCCGCCTCTGCCTCTGAGCTATTCCAGAAGTAGTGAGGAGGCTTTTT
TGGAGGCCTAGGCTTTTGCAAAAAGCTCCCGGGAGCTTGTATATCCATTTTCGGATCTGATCAAGAGACA
GGATGAGGATCGTTTCGCATGATTGAACAAGATGGATTGCACGCAGGTTCTCCGGCCGCTTGGGTGGAGA
GGCTATTCGGCTATGACTGGGCACAACAGACAATCGGCTGCTCTGATGCCGCCGTGTTCCGGCTGTCAGC
GCAGGGGCGCCCGGTTCTTTTTGTCAAGACCGACCTGTCCGGTGCCCTGAATGAACTGCAGGACGAGGCA
GCGCGGCTATCGTGGCTGGCCACGACGGGCGTTCCTTGCGCAGCTGTGCTCGACGTTGTCACTGAAGCGG
GAAGGGACTGGCTGCTATTGGGCGAAGTGCCGGGGCAGGATCTCCTGTCATCTCACCTTGCTCCTGCCGA
GAAAGTATCCATCATGGCTGATGCAATGCGGCGGCTGCATACGCTTGATCCGGCTACCTGCCCATTCGAC
CACCAAGCGAAACATCGCATCGAGCGAGCACGTACTCGGATGGAAGCCGGTCTTGTCGATCAGGATGATC
TGGACGAAGAGCATCAGGGGCTCGCGCCAGCCGAACTGTTCGCCAGGCTCAAGGCGCGCATGCCCGACGG
CGAGGATCTCGTCGTGACCCATGGCGATGCCTGCTTGCCGAATATCATGGTGGAAAATGGCCGCTTTTCT
GGATTCATCGACTGTGGCCGGCTGGGTGTGGCGGACCGCTATCAGGACATAGCGTTGGCTACCCGTGATA
TTGCTGAAGAGCTTGGCGGCGAATGGGCTGACCGCTTCCTCGTGCTTTACGGTATCGCCGCTCCCGATTC
GCAGCGCATCGCCTTCTATCGCCTTCTTGACGAGTTCTTCTGAGCGGGACTCTGGGGTTCGAAATGACCG
ACCAAGCGACGCCCAACCTGCCATCACGAGATTTCGATTCCACCGCCGCCTTCTATGAAAGGTTGGGCTT
CGGAATCGTTTTCCGGGACGCCGGCTGGATGATCCTCCAGCGCGGGGATCTCATGCTGGAGTTCTTCGCC
CACCCCAACTTGTTTATTGCAGCTTATAATGGTTACAAATAAAGCAATAGCATCACAAATTTCACAAATA
AAGCATTTTTTTCACTGCATTCTAGTTGTGGTTTGTCCAAACTCATCAATGTATCTTATCATGTCTGTAT
ACCGTCGACCTCTAGCTAGAGCTTGGCGTAATCATGGTCATAGCTGTTTCCTGTGTGAAATTGTTATCCG
CTCACAATTCCACACAACATACGAGCCGGAAGCATAAAGTGTAAAGCCTGGGGTGCCTAATGAGTGAGCT
AACTCACATTAATTGCGTTGCGCTCACTGCCCGCTTTCCAGTCGGGAAACCTGTCGTGCCAGCTGCATTA
ATGAATCGGCCAACGCGCGGGGAGAGGCGGTTTGCGTATTGGGCGCTCTTCCGCTTCCTCGCTCACTGAC
TCGCTGCGCTCGGTCGTTCGGCTGCGGCGAGCGGTATCAGCTCACTCAAAGGCGGTAATACGGTTATCCA
CAGAATCAGGGGATAACGCAGGAAAGAACATGTGAGCAAAAGGCCAGCAAAAGGCCAGGAACCGTAAAAA
GGCCGCGTTGCTGGCGTTTTTCCATAGGCTCCGCCCCCCTGACGAGCATCACAAAAATCGACGCTCAAGT
CAGAGGTGGCGAAACCCGACAGGACTATAAAGATACCAGGCGTTTCCCCCTGGAAGCTCCCTCGTGCGCT
CTCCTGTTCCGACCCTGCCGCTTACCGGATACCTGTCCGCCTTTCTCCCTTCGGGAAGCGTGGCGCTTTC
TCATAGCTCACGCTGTAGGTATCTCAGTTCGGTGTAGGTCGTTCGCTCCAAGCTGGGCTGTGTGCACGAA
CCCCCCGTTCAGCCCGACCGCTGCGCCTTATCCGGTAACTATCGTCTTGAGTCCAACCCGGTAAGACACG
ACTTATCGCCACTGGCAGCAGCCACTGGTAACAGGATTAGCAGAGCGAGGTATGTAGGCGGTGCTACAGA
GTTCTTGAAGTGGTGGCCTAACTACGGCTACACTAGAAGAACAGTATTTGGTATCTGCGCTCTGCTGAAG
CCAGTTACCTTCGGAAAAAGAGTTGGTAGCTCTTGATCCGGCAAACAAACCACCGCTGGTAGCGGTGGTT
TTTTTGTTTGCAAGCAGCAGATTACGCGCAGAAAAAAAGGATCTCAAGAAGATCCTTTGATCTTTTCTAC
GGGGTCTGACGCTCAGTGGAACGAAAACTCACGTTAAGGGATTTTGGTCATGAGATTATCAAAAAGGATC
TTCACCTAGATCCTTTTAAATTAAAAATGAAGTTTTAAATCAATCTAAAGTATATATGAGTAAACTTGGT
CTGACAGTTACCAATGCTTAATCAGTGAGGCACCTATCTCAGCGATCTGTCTATTTCGTTCATCCATAGT
TGCCTGACTCCCCGTCGTGTAGATAACTACGATACGGGAGGGCTTACCATCTGGCCCCAGTGCTGCAATG
ATACCGCGAGACCCACGCTCACCGGCTCCAGATTTATCAGCAATAAACCAGCCAGCCGGAAGGGCCGAGC
GCAGAAGTGGTCCTGCAACTTTATCCGCCTCCATCCAGTCTATTAATTGTTGCCGGGAAGCTAGAGTAAG
TAGTTCGCCAGTTAATAGTTTGCGCAACGTTGTTGCCATTGCTACAGGCATCGTGGTGTCACGCTCGTCG
TTTGGTATGGCTTCATTCAGCTCCGGTTCCCAACGATCAAGGCGAGTTACATGATCCCCCATGTTGTGCA
AAAAAGCGGTTAGCTCCTTCGGTCCTCCGATCGTTGTCAGAAGTAAGTTGGCCGCAGTGTTATCACTCAT
GGTTATGGCAGCACTGCATAATTCTCTTACTGTCATGCCATCCGTAAGATGCTTTTCTGTGACTGGTGAG
TACTCAACCAAGTCATTCTGAGAATAGTGTATGCGGCGACCGAGTTGCTCTTGCCCGGCGTCAATACGGG
ATAATACCGCGCCACATAGCAGAACTTTAAAAGTGCTCATCATTGGAAAACGTTCTTCGGGGCGAAAACT
CTCAAGGATCTTACCGCTGTTGAGATCCAGTTCGATGTAACCCACTCGTGCACCCAACTGATCTTCAGCA
TCTTTTACTTTCACCAGCGTTTCTGGGTGAGCAAAAACAGGAAGGCAAAATGCCGCAAAAAAGGGAATAA
GGGCGACACGGAAATGTTGAATACTCATACTCTTCCTTTTTCAATATTATTGAAGCATTTATCAGGGTTA
TTGTCTCATGAGCGGATACATATTTGAATGTATTTAGAAAAATAAACAAATAGGGGTTCCGCGCACATTT
CCCCGAAAAGTGCCACCTGACGTC
Features (pLannotate 1.2.2; 21 found; start..end, strand, type, name):
     28..80      -  misc_feature   bom (fragment): basis of mobility region from pBR322
    235..614     +  enhancer       CMV enhancer: human cytomegalovirus immediate early enhancer
    615..818     +  promoter       CMV promoter: human cytomegalovirus (CMV) immediate early promoter
    814..847     +  LTR            5' LTR (truncated) (fragment): truncated 5' long terminal repeat (LTR) from HIV-1
    863..881     +  promoter       T7 promoter: promoter for bacteriophage T7 RNA polymerase
   1375..2592    +  CDS            SGK1 (fragment): SGK1_HUMAN - Also known as SGK. Experimental evidence at protein level: Swiss-Prot protein existence level 1. Serine/threonine-protein kinase which is involved in the regulation of a wide variety of ion channels, membrane transporters, cellular enzymes, transcription factors, neuronal excitability, cell growth, proliferation, survival, migration and apoptosis. Plays an important role in cellular stress response. Contributes to regulation of renal Na(+) retention, renal K(+) elimination, salt appetite, gastric acid secretion, intestinal Na(+)/H(+) exchange and nutrient transport, insulin-depend
   2663..2681    -  promoter       SP6 promoter: promoter for bacteriophage SP6 RNA polymerase
   2707..2931    +  polyA_signal   bGH poly(A) signal: bovine growth hormone polyadenylation signal
   2935..2956    +  promoter       SV40 promoter (fragment): SV40 enhancer and early promoter
   2977..3405    +  rep_origin     f1 ori (sequence partly withheld): f1 bacteriophage origin of replication; arrow indicates direction of (+) strand synthesis
   3419..3748    +  promoter       SV40 promoter: SV40 enhancer and early promoter
   3815..4606    +  CDS            neo: KKA2_KLEPN - Also known as kan, nptII. Experimental evidence at protein level: Swiss-Prot protein existence level 1. Resistance to kanamycin, neomycin, paromomycin, ribostamycin, butirosin and gentamicin B. From Klebsiella pneumoniae.
   4630..4788    +  CDS            ble (fragment): BLE_KLEPN - Experimental evidence at protein level: Swiss-Prot protein existence level 1. Binding protein with a strong affinity to the bleomycin family of antibiotics. Binds to CL990; an antimitotic-antibiotic compound. From Klebsiella pneumoniae.
   4783..4904    +  polyA_signal   SV40 poly(A) signal: SV40 polyadenylation signal
   4977..4993    -  protein_bind   lac operator: The lac repressor binds to the lac operator to inhibit transcription in E. coli. This inhibition can be relieved by adding lactose or isopropyl-β-D-thiogalactopyranoside (IPTG). lac repressor encoded by lacI
   5001..5031    -  promoter       lac promoter: promoter for the E. coli lac operon
   5046..5067    -  protein_bind   CAP binding site: CAP binding activates transcription in the presence of cAMP. E. coli catabolite activator protein
   5080..5172    -  CDS            lacI (fragment): lac repressor; lacI; The lac repressor binds to the lac operator to inhibit transcription in E. coli. This inhibition can be relieved by adding lactose or isopropyl-β-D-thiogalactopyranoside (IPTG).
   5355..5943    -  rep_origin     ori: high-copy-number ColE1/pMB1/pBR322/pUC origin of replication
   6114..6974    -  CDS            AmpR: β-lactamase; bla; confers resistance to ampicillin, carbenicillin, and related antibiotics
   6975..7079    -  promoter       AmpR promoter: bla
