[The description below was written by a language model from this plasmid's Addgene catalogue record and pLannotate feature annotations shown in this document.]
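Description:
hSgk1_v2 Flag is a mammalian expression plasmid built on the pcDNA3.1 backbone that carries the full-length coding sequence of an alternate human SGK1 transcript (variant 2, encoding isoform 2). The sequenced plasmid is about 7.1 kb. It is propagated in E. coli as a high-copy plasmid through a ColE1/pUC-type origin, with ampicillin selection provided by the β-lactamase gene. An f1 origin is also present. For mammalian cells, an SV40 early promoter drives a neomycin phosphotransferase cassette ending in an SV40 polyadenylation signal, which would allow selection of stable transfectants with G418.

The roughly 1.6 kb insert sits downstream of the human cytomegalovirus immediate-early enhancer and promoter and is followed by the bovine growth hormone polyadenylation signal, giving strong constitutive expression after transfection. A T7 promoter lies upstream of the insert and an SP6 promoter faces it from the downstream side, so either could be used for in vitro transcription or sequencing. The automated annotation matches only part of the insert to the canonical SGK1 protein, starting several hundred bases after the T7 promoter. That fits a variant with a different N-terminal region, since the associated publication describes an N-terminal Sgk1 variant with enhanced stability and improved function. The catalogue lists a C-terminal FLAG tag for antibody detection or immunoprecipitation, but the feature table does not annotate it separately. A few short annotated fragments (HIV-1 LTR, ble, lacI) are probably backbone remnants or chance matches, not functional elements.

SGK1 is a serine/threonine kinase that regulates ion channels and transporters, including those involved in renal sodium handling. The construct is suited to expressing this tagged isoform in cultured cells to compare its stability and activity with other SGK1 variants.
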