Addgene plasmid #86040: hSgk1_v2 Flag
Purpose: full length human Sgk1_i2 with Flag tag
Depositing lab: Christie Thomas. Depositing organization: University of Iowa. Publication: An evolutionarily conserved N-terminal Sgk1 variant with enhanced stability and improved function. Raikwar NS, Snyder PM, Thomas CP. Am J Physiol Renal Physiol. 2008 Nov;295(5):F1440-8. doi: 10.1152/ajprenal.90239.2008. Epub 2008 Aug 27. PubMed 18753299.
Backbone
  Vector backbone: pcDNA3.1
  Backbone manufacturer: thermofisher
  Vector type: Mammalian Expression
Growth in bacteria
  Bacterial resistance: Ampicillin, 100 μg/mL
  Growth temperature: 37°C
  Growth strain: DH5alpha
  Copy number: High Copy
Gene/Insert
  Gene/Insert name: Alternate transcript v2 of human Sgk1
  Species: H. sapiens (human)
  Insert size (bp): 1637
  Mutation: v2
  Entrez Gene: SGK1 (a.k.a. SGK)
  Promoter: CMV
  Tag / fusion protein: FLAG (C terminal on backbone)
  Cloning method: Unknown
  Sequencing primers: 5′ CMV-F; 3′ BGH-Rev
Terms and licenses: Academic/Nonprofit Terms; Industry Terms: Not Available to Industry
How to cite: hSgk1_v2 Flag was a gift from Christie Thomas (Addgene plasmid # 86040 ; http://n2t.net/addgene:86040 ; RRID:Addgene_86040)
